>Addgene plasmid #70226 | pcDNA3-FRB-VMAc-CGFP | depositor partial sequence | sequence record 126336 | Full ORF - FRB-Linker-VMAc-CGFP
ATGGCTTCTAGGATCCTCTGGCATGAGATGTGGCATGAAGGCCTGGAAGAGGCATCTCGTTTGTACTTTG
GGGAAAGGAACGTGAAAGGCATGTTTGAGGTGCTGGAGCCCTTGCATGCTATGATGGAACGGGGCCCCCA
GACTCTGAAGGAAACATCCTTTAATCAGGCCTATGGTCGAGATTTAATGGAGGCCCAAGAGTGGTGCAGG
AAGTACATGAAATCAGGGAATGTCAAGGACCTCCTCCAAGCCTGGGACCTCTATTATCATGTGTTCCGAC
GAATCTCAAAGACTAGTGTTTTGCTTAACGTTCTTTCGAAGTGTGCCGGCTCTAAAAAATTCAGGCCTGC
TCCCGCCGCTGCTTTTGCACGTGAGTGCCGCGGATTTTATTTCGAGTTACAAGAATTGAAGGAAGACGAT
TATTATGGGATTACTTTATCTGATGATTCTGATCATCAGTTTTTGCTTGCCAACCAGGTTGTCGTGCACA
ATTGCGACTTCAAGGAGGACGGCAACATCCTGGGGCACAAGCTGGAGTACAACTACAACAGCCACAACGT
CTATATCATGGCCGACAAGCAGAAGAACGGCATCAAGGTGAACTTCAAGATCCGCCACAACATCGAGGAC
GGCAGCGTGCAGCTCGCCGACCACTACCAGCAGAACACCCCCATCGGCGACGGCCCCGTGCTGCTGCCCG
ACAACCACTACCTGAGCACCCAGTCCGCCCTGAGCAAAGACCCCAACGAGAAGCGCGATCACATGGTCCT
GCTGGAGTTCGTGACCGCCGCCGGGATCACTCTCGGCATGGACGAGCTGTACAAG
