>Addgene plasmid #70226 | pcDNA3-FRB-VMAc-CGFP | depositor partial sequence | sequence record 126337 | FRB
ATGGCTTCTAGGATCCTCTGGCATGAGATGTGGCATGAAGGCCTGGAAGAGGCATCTCGTTTGTACTTTG
GGGAAAGGAACGTGAAAGGCATGTTTGAGGTGCTGGAGCCCTTGCATGCTATGATGGAACGGGGCCCCCA
GACTCTGAAGGAAACATCCTTTAATCAGGCCTATGGTCGAGATTTAATGGAGGCCCAAGAGTGGTGCAGG
AAGTACATGAAATCAGGGAATGTCAAGGACCTCCTCCAAGCCTGGGACCTCTATTATCATGTGTTCCGAC
GAATCTCAAAG
