>Addgene plasmid #70226 | pcDNA3-FRB-VMAc-CGFP | depositor partial sequence | sequence record 126339 | VMAc
GTTTTGCTTAACGTTCTTTCGAAGTGTGCCGGCTCTAAAAAATTCAGGCCTGCTCCCGCCGCTGCTTTTG
CACGTGAGTGCCGCGGATTTTATTTCGAGTTACAAGAATTGAAGGAAGACGATTATTATGGGATTACTTT
ATCTGATGATTCTGATCATCAGTTTTTGCTTGCCAACCAGGTTGTCGTGCACAAT
