>Addgene plasmid #70226 | pcDNA3-FRB-VMAc-CGFP | depositor partial sequence | sequence record 126340 | C-GFP
TGCGACTTCAAGGAGGACGGCAACATCCTGGGGCACAAGCTGGAGTACAACTACAACAGCCACAACGTCT
ATATCATGGCCGACAAGCAGAAGAACGGCATCAAGGTGAACTTCAAGATCCGCCACAACATCGAGGACGG
CAGCGTGCAGCTCGCCGACCACTACCAGCAGAACACCCCCATCGGCGACGGCCCCGTGCTGCTGCCCGAC
AACCACTACCTGAGCACCCAGTCCGCCCTGAGCAAAGACCCCAACGAGAAGCGCGATCACATGGTCCTGC
TGGAGTTCGTGACCGCCGCCGGGATCACTCTCGGCATGGACGAGCTGTACAAG
