>Addgene plasmid #70226 | pcDNA3-FRB-VMAc-CGFP | addgene partial sequence | sequence record 128797 | CMV-F 5'-CGCAAATGGGCGGTAGGCGTG-3'
ACTAGAGAACCCACTGCTTACTGGCTTATCGAAATTAATACGACTCACTATAGGGAGACCCAAGCTTACC
ATGGCTTCTAGGATCCTCTGGCATGAGATGTGGCATGAAGGCCTGGAAGAGGCATCTCGTTTGTACTTTG
GGGAAAGGAACGTGAAAGGCATGTTTGAGGTGCTGGAGCCCTTGCATGCTATGATGGAACGGGGCCCCCA
GACTCTGAAGGAAACATCCTTTAATCAGGCCTATGGTCGAGATTTAATGGAGGCCCAAGAGTGGTGCAGG
AAGTACATGAAATCAGGGAATGTCAAGGACCTCCTCCAAGCCTGGGACCTCTATTATCATGTGTTCCGAC
GAATCTCAAAGACTAGTGTTTTGCTTAACGTTCTTTCGAAGTGTGCCGGCTCTAAAAAATTCAGGCCTGC
TCCCGCCGCTGCTTTTGCACGTGAGTGCCGCGGATTTTATTTCGAGTTACAAGAATTGAAGGAAGACGAT
TATTATGGGATTACTTTATCTGATGATTCTGATCATCAGTTTTTGCTTGCCAACCAGGTTGTCGTGCACA
ATTGCGACTTCAAGGAGGACGGCAACATCCTGGGGCACAAGCTGGAGTACAACTACAACAGCCACAACGT
CTATATCATGGCCGACAAGCAGAAGAACGGCATCAAGGTGAACTTCAAGATCCGCCACAACATCGAGGAC
GGCAGCGTGCAGCTCGCCGACCACTACCAGCAGAACACCCCCATCGGCGACGGCCCCGTGCTGCTGCCCG
ACAACCACTACCTGAGCACCCAGTCCGCCCTGAGCAAAGACCCCAACGAGAAGCGCGATCACATGGTCCT
GCTGGAGTTCGTGACCGCCGCCGGGATCACTCTCGGCATGGACGAGCTGTACAAGGAACAAA
