>Addgene plasmid #70226 | pcDNA3-FRB-VMAc-CGFP | addgene partial sequence | sequence record 129529 | BGH-rev 5'-TAGAAGGCACAGTCGAGG-3'
CTATAGAATAGGGCCCTCTAGATGCATGCTCGAGTTAATTCAGATCCTCTTCTGAGATGAGTTTTTGTTC
CTTGTACAGCTCGTCCATGCCGAGAGTGATCCCGGCGGCGGTCACGAACTCCAGCAGGACCATGTGATCG
CGCTTCTCGTTGGGGTCTTTGCTCAGGGCGGACTGGGTGCTCAGGTAGTGGTTGTCGGGCAGCAGCACGG
GGCCGTCGCCGATGGGGGTGTTCTGCTGGTAGTGGTCGGCGAGCTGCACGCTGCCGTCCTCGATGTTGTG
GCGGATCTTGAAGTTCACCTTGATGCCGTTCTTCTGCTTGTCGGCCATGATATAGACGTTGTGGCTGTTG
TAGTTGTACTCCAGCTTGTGCCCCAGGATGTTGCCGTCCTCCTTGAAGTCGCAATTGTGCACGACAACCT
GGTTGGCAAGCAAAAACTGATGATCAGAATCATCAGATAAAGTAATCCCATAATAATCGTCTTCCTTCAA
TTCTTGTAACTCGAAATAAAATCCGCGGCACTCACGTGCAAAAGCAGCGGCGGGAGCAGGCCTGAATTTT
TTAGAGCCGGCACACTTCGAAAGAACGTTAAGCAAAACACTAGTCTTTGAGATTCGTCGGAACACATGAT
AATAGAGGTCCCAGGCTTGGAGGAGGTCCTTGACATTCCCTGATTTCATGTACTTCCTGCACCACTCTTG
GGCCTCCATTAAATCTCGACCATAGGCCTGATTAAAGGATGTTTCCTTCAGAGTCTGGGGGCCCCGTTCC
ATCATAGCATGCAAGGGCTCCAGCACCTCAAACATGCCTTTCACGTTCCTT
