[The description below was written by a language model from this plasmid's Addgene catalogue record.]
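Description:
pcDNA3-FRB-VMAc-CGFP is a mammalian expression plasmid built on the pcDNA3.1 backbone, with a recorded total size of about 6.25 kb. It is propagated in E. coli under ampicillin selection. No feature table accompanies the record, so other backbone elements, such as the bacterial origin, polyadenylation signal or any mammalian selection marker, are not itemised for this construct.

The payload is a CMV promoter-driven fusion protein that forms one half of a conditional protein splicing system. From N- to C-terminus it comprises the FKBP-rapamycin binding (FRB) domain of the mTOR kinase, a linker peptide, the C-terminal fragment of the VMA intein (VMAc), and a C-terminal fragment of eGFP. The eGFP portion is a synthetic 333 bp insert lacking amino acids 1–128, with Ile129 changed to Cys. This places a cysteine at the junction immediately after the intein, which fits the usual need for a nucleophilic residue at the start of the C-extein in intein splicing.

In split-intein designs of this kind, the fragment is non-fluorescent on its own. It is meant to be paired with a complementary construct carrying the N-terminal GFP fragment, the N-terminal intein half and an FKBP domain, although that partner is not described in this record. Rapamycin-induced FRB–FKBP dimerisation would bring the intein halves together, allowing trans-splicing to ligate the GFP fragments into a fluorescent protein. The stated purpose is expression of the C-terminal GFP portion with the VMA intein for protein splicing. The associated work concerns conditional splicing of alpha-sarcin in live cells, which suggests that the GFP version reports on splicing activity.
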