Addgene plasmid #70226: pcDNA3-FRB-VMAc-CGFP
Purpose: Expresses C-terminal portion of GFP along with VMA intein for protein splicing
Depositing lab: Perry Howard. Publication: Conditional protein splicing of alpha-sarcin in live cells. Alford SC, O'Sullivan C, Obst J, Christie J, Howard PL. Mol Biosyst. 2014 Apr;10(4):831-7. doi: 10.1039/c3mb70387h. Epub 2014 Jan 30. PubMed 24481070.
Backbone
  Vector backbone: pcDNA3.1
  Backbone size w/o insert (bp): 5428
  Total vector size (bp): 6253
  Vector type: Mammalian Expression
Growth in bacteria
  Bacterial resistance: Ampicillin, 100 μg/mL
  Growth temperature: 37°C
  Growth strain: DH5alpha
  Copy number: Unknown
Gene/Insert
  Gene/Insert name: eGFP
  Species: Synthetic
  Insert size (bp): 333
  Mutation: Changed Ile 129 to Cys, Deleted amino acids 1-128
  GenBank ID: LC008492.1
  Promoter: CMV
  Tag / fusion protein: FKBP-rapamycin binding (FRB) domain of the mammalian target of rapamycin (mTOR) kinase (N terminal on insert); Linker Peptide (N terminal on insert); VMAc (N terminal on insert)
  Cloning method: Unknown
  Sequencing primers: 5′ C-Sar For; 3′ C-Sar Rev
Terms and licenses: Academic/Nonprofit Terms; Industry Terms: Not Available to Industry
How to cite: pcDNA3-FRB-VMAc-CGFP was a gift from Perry Howard (Addgene plasmid # 70226 ; http://n2t.net/addgene:70226 ; RRID:Addgene_70226)
